Addgene plasmid #65858: MT363
Purpose: The gRNA construct is designed for constitutive expression of salicylate hydroxylase for degradation of salicylic acid to catechol.
Depositing lab: Detlef Weigel. Depositing organization: Max Planck Institute for Developmental Biology. Publication: Natural allelic variation underlying a major fitness trade-off in Arabidopsis thaliana. Todesco M, Balasubramanian S, Hu TT, Traw MB, Horton M, Epple P, Kuhns C, Sureshkumar S, Schwartz C, Lanz C, Laitinen RA, Huang Y, Chory J, Lipka V, Borevitz JO, Dangl JL, Bergelson J, Nordborg M, Weigel D. Nature. 2010 Jun 3;465(7298):632-6. doi: 10.1038/nature09083. PubMed 20520716.
Backbone
  Vector backbone: pGreenIIS BAR
  Backbone size w/o insert (bp): 6175
  Total vector size (bp): 7490
  Modifications to backbone: 35S CaMV promoter, 0cs 3' corrected terminator
  Vector type: Plant Expression
  Selectable markers: Basta
Growth in bacteria
  Bacterial resistance: Spectinomycin, 50 μg/mL
  Growth temperature: 37°C
  Growth strain: DH5alpha
  Copy number: High Copy
Gene/Insert
  Gene/Insert name: nahG
  Insert size (bp): 1289
Terms and licenses: Academic/Nonprofit Terms; Industry Terms: Not Available to Industry
How to cite: MT363 was a gift from Detlef Weigel (Addgene plasmid # 65858 ; http://n2t.net/addgene:65858 ; RRID:Addgene_65858)
