[The description below was written by a language model from this plasmid's Addgene catalogue record and pLannotate feature annotations shown in this document.]
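Description:
MT363 is a plant expression binary vector of about 7.5 kb built on the pGreenIIS BAR backbone, intended for T-DNA transfer into plants. In E. coli it replicates at high copy from a ColE1/pUC-type origin and is selected with spectinomycin through the aadA gene. It also carries the pSa origin characteristic of pGreen-family vectors, which supports replication in Agrobacterium (in that system generally with replication functions supplied from a helper plasmid). Nopaline-type left and right border repeats delimit the transferred region. Remnants of pBluescript-derived cloning sequence lie inside the borders, including lacZα and multiple cloning site fragments, the lac promoter and operator, and T7, T3 and SP6 promoters.

Within the T-DNA there are two plant cassettes. Next to the left border, a NOS promoter drives the Streptomyces hygroscopicus bar gene (phosphinothricin acetyltransferase) followed by a NOS terminator, giving Basta/phosphinothricin resistance for selecting transformed plants. The payload cassette places nahG, the Pseudomonas putida salicylate hydroxylase coding sequence, under the strong constitutive CaMV 35S promoter and upstream of an octopine synthase (OCS) terminator. The insert is flanked by attB1 (partial) and attB2 sites, suggesting a Gateway-derived insert. No tag or reporter is annotated on the coding sequence.

The stated purpose is constitutive expression of salicylate hydroxylase to degrade salicylic acid to catechol, the usual approach for depleting salicylic acid in plants to test whether a phenotype depends on it. The catalogue text calls this a "gRNA construct", but no guide RNA element appears in the feature table. The associated study concerns natural allelic variation in Arabidopsis thaliana.
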