Features (pLannotate 1.2.2; 27 found; start..end, strand, type, name):
    542..564     +  misc_feature   LB T-DNA repeat: left border repeat from nopaline C58 T-DNA (truncated)
    588..839     -  terminator     NOS terminator: nopaline synthase terminator and poly(A) signal
    859..1410    -  CDS            BlpR: phosphinothricin acetyltransferase; Streptomyces hygroscopicus bar; confers resistance to bialophos or phosphinothricin
   1453..1632    -  promoter       NOS promoter: nopaline synthase promoter
   1742..1897    -  CDS            lacZα (fragment): LacZα fragment of β-galactosidase; lacZ fragment
   1905..1923    +  promoter       T7 promoter: promoter for bacteriophage T7 RNA polymerase
   1932..1951    -  misc_feature   MCS (fragment): pBluescript multiple cloning site
   2454..2795    +  promoter       CaMV 35S promoter: strong constitutive promoter from cauliflower mosaic virus
   2833..2849    +  protein_bind   attB1 (fragment): mutant version of attB; recombination site for the Gateway® BP reaction BP Clonase™
   2852..2924    -  misc_feature   MCS (fragment): pBluescript multiple cloning site
   2935..4236    +  CDS            nahG: NHG1_PSEPU - Experimental evidence at protein level: Swiss-Prot protein existence level 1. From Pseudomonas putida (Arthrobacter siderocapsulatus).
   4268..4292    -  protein_bind   attB2: mutant version of attB; recombination site for the Gateway® BP reaction BP Clonase™
   4296..4317    -  misc_feature   MCS (fragment): pBluescript multiple cloning site
   4320..5027    +  terminator     OCS terminator: octopine synthase terminator
   5060..5078    -  promoter       SP6 promoter: promoter for bacteriophage SP6 RNA polymerase
   5081..5104    -  misc_feature   MCS (fragment): pBluescript multiple cloning site
   5117..5135    -  promoter       T3 promoter: promoter for bacteriophage T3 RNA polymerase
   5180..5196    -  protein_bind   lac operator: The lac repressor binds to the lac operator to inhibit transcription in E. coli. This inhibition can be relieved by adding lactose or isopropyl-β-D-thiogalactopyranoside (IPTG). lac repressor encoded by lacI
   5204..5234    -  promoter       lac promoter: promoter for the E. coli lac operon
   5249..5270    -  protein_bind   CAP binding site: CAP binding activates transcription in the presence of cAMP. E. coli catabolite activator protein
   5283..5375    -  CDS            lacI (fragment): lac repressor; lacI; The lac repressor binds to the lac operator to inhibit transcription in E. coli. This inhibition can be relieved by adding lactose or isopropyl-β-D-thiogalactopyranoside (IPTG).
   5377..5501    -  rep_origin     RSF ori (fragment): Plasmids containing the RSF 1030 origin of replication can be propagated in E. coli cells that contain additional plasmids with compatible origins.
   5509..5533    +  misc_feature   RB T-DNA repeat: right border repeat from nopaline C58 T-DNA
   5624..6212    -  rep_origin     ori: high-copy-number ColE1/pMB1/pBR322/pUC origin of replication
   6386..7171    -  CDS            aadA: S3AD_SHIFL - Experimental evidence at protein level: Swiss-Prot protein existence level 1. Mediates bacterial resistance to the antibiotics streptomycin and spectinomycin. From Shigella flexneri.
   7356..7457    +  CDS            TRA2_ECOLX (fragment): Protein predicted: Swiss-Prot protein existence level 4. Required for transposition of transposon Tn903. From Escherichia coli.
   7462..407     +  rep_origin     pSa ori (across the origin): origin of replication from bacterial plasmid pSa
>Addgene plasmid #65858 | MT363 | depositor full sequence | sequence record 112032 | MT363 sequence 7490 bps
TTTTTATCCCCGGAAGCCTGTGGATAGAGGGTAGTTATCCACGTGAAACCGCTAATGCCCCGCAAAGCCT
TGATTCACGGGGCTTTCCGGCCCGCTCCAAAAACTATCCACGTGAAATCGCTAATCAGGGTACGTGAAAT
CGCTAATCGGAGTACGTGAAATCGCTAATAAGGTCACGTGAAATCGCTAATCAAAAAGGCACGTGAGAAC
GCTAATAGCCCTTTCAGATCAACAGCTTGCAAACACCCCTCGCTCCGGCAAGTAGTTACAGCAAGTAGTA
TGTTCAATTAGCTTTTCAATTATGAATATATATATCAATTATTGGTCGCCCTTGGCTTGTGGACAATGCG
CTACGCGCACCGGCTCCGCCCGTGGACAACCGCAAGCGGTTGCCCACCGTCGAGCGCCAGCGCCTTTGCC
CACAACCCGGCGGCCGGCCGCAACAGATCGTTTTATAAATTTTTTTTTTTGAAAAAGAAAAAGCCCGAAA
GGCGGCAACCTCTCGGGCTTCTGGATTTCCGATCCCCGGAATTAGAGATCTTGGCAGGATATATTGTGGT
GTAACGTTATCAGCTTGCATGCCGGTCGATCTAGTAACATAGATGACACCGCGCGCGATAATTTATCCTA
GTTTGCGCGCTATATTTTGTTTTCTATCGCGTATTAAATGTATAATTGCGGGACTCTAATCAAAAAACCC
ATCTCATAAATAACGTCATGCATTACATGTTAATTATTACATGCTTAACGTAATTCAACAGAAATTATAT
GATAATCATCGCAAGACCGGCAACAGGATTCAATCTTAAGAAACTTTATTGCCAAATGTTTGAACGATCT
GCTTGACTCTAGGGGTCATCAGATTTCGGTGACGGGCAGGACCGGACGGGGCGGCACCGGCAGGCTGAAG
TCCAGCTGCCAGAAACCCACGTCATGCCAGTTCCCGTGCTTGAAGCCGGCCGCCCGCAGCATGCCACGGG
GGGCATATCCGAGCGCCTCGTGCATGCGCACGCTCGGGTCGTTGGGCAGCCCGATGACAGCGACCACGCT
CTTGAAGCCCTGTGCCTCCAGGGACTTCAGCAGGTGGGTGTAGAGCGTGGAGCCCAGTCCCGTCCGCTGG
TGGCGGGGGGAGACGTACACGGTTGACTCGGCCGTCCAGTCGTAGGCGTTGCGTGCCTTCCAGGGACCCG
CGTAGGCGATGCCGGCGACCTCGCCGTCCACCTCGGCGACGAGCCAGGGATAGCGCTCCCGCAGACGGAC
GAGGTCGTCCGTCCACTCCTGCGGTTCCTGCGGCTCGGTACGGAAGTTGACCGTGCTTGTCTGGATGTAG
TGGTTGACGATGGTGCAGACCGCCGGCATGTCCGCCTCGGTGGCACGGCGGATGTCGGCCGGGCGTCGTT
CTGGGCTCATGGTAGATCCCCCTCGATCGAGTTGAGAGTGAATATGAGACTCTAATTGGATACCGAGGGG
AATTTATGGAACGTCAGTGGAGCATTTTTGACAAGAAATATTTGCTAGCTGATAGTGACCTTAGGCGACT
TTTGAACGCGCAATAATGGTTTCTGACGTATGTGCTTAGCTCATTAAACTCCAGAAACCCGCGGCTCAGT
GGCTCCTTCAACGTTGCGGTTCTGTCAGTTCCAAACGTAAAACGGCTTGTCCCGCGTCATCGGCGGGGGT
CATAACGTGACTCCCTTAATTCTCCGCTCATGATCGATAACATTAACGCTTACAATTTCCATTCGCCATT
CAGGCTGCGCAACTGTTGGGAAGGGCGATCGGTGCGGGCCTCTTCGCTATTACGCCAGCTGGCGAAAGGG
GGATGTGCTGCAAGGCGATTAAGTTGGGTAACGCCAGGGTTTTCCCAGTCACGACGTTGTAAAACGACGG
CCAGTGAGCGCGCGTAATACGACTCACTATAGGGCGAATTGGGTACCGGGCCCCCCCTCGATATGATTCG
GTCCCCAGATTAGCCTTTTCAATTTCAGAAAGAATGCTAACCCACAGATGGTTAGAGAGGCTTACGCAGC
AGGTCTCATCAAGACGATCTACCCGAGCAATAATCTCCAGGAAATCAAATACCTTCCCAAGAAGGTTAAA
GATGCAGTCAAAAGATTCAGGACTAACTGCATCAAGAACACAGAGAAAGATATATTTCTCAAGATCAGAA
GTACTATTCCAGTATGGACGATTCAAGGCTTGCTTCACAAACCAAGGCAAGTAATAGAGATTGGAGTCTC
TAAAAAGGTAGTTCCCACTGAATCAAAGGCCATGGAGTCAAAGATTCAAATAGAGGACCTAACAGAACTC
GCCGTAAAGACTGGCGAACAGTTCATACAGAGTCTCTTACGACTCAATGACAAGAAGAAAATCTTCGTCA
ACATGGTGGAGCACGACACACTTGTCTACTCCAAAAATATCAAAGATACAGTCTCAGAAGACCAAAGGGC
AATTGAGACTTTTCAACAAAGGGTAATATCCGGAAACCTCCTCGGATTCCATTGCCCAGCTATCTGTCAC
TTTATTGTGAAGATAGTGGAAAAGGAAGGTGGCTCCTACAAATGCCATCATTGCGATAAAGGAAAGGCCA
TCGTTGAAGATGCCTCTGCCGACAGTGGTCCCAAAGATGGACCCCCACCCACGAGGAGCATCGTGGAAAA
AGAAGACGTTCCAACCACGTCTTCAAAGCAAGTGGATTGATGTGATATCTCCACTGACGTAAGGGATGAC
GCACAATCCCACTATCCTTCGCAAGACCCTTCCTCTATATAAGGAAGTTCATTTCATTTGGAGAGAACAC
GGGGGACGAGCTCGCCCATCACAAGTTTGTACGTACAAAAAAGCAGGCTTTCGGGCCCCCCCTCGAGGTC
GACGGTATCGATAAGCTTGATATCGAATTCCTGCAGCCCGGGGGATCCACTAGTGATTGAATTCATGAAA
AACAATAAACTTGGCTTGCGCATCGGTATCGTCGGCGGCGGAATTTCCGGCGTTGCCTTAGCACTGGAAC
TCTGCCGCTACTCCCATATCCAGGTACAGCTGTTCGAGGCTGCGCCGGCTTTCGGTGAGGTCGGTGCCGG
CGTGTCCTTTGGCCCCAACGCGGTGCGCGCCATTGTCGGCCTGGGCTTGGGCGAGGCCTACCTGCAGGTT
GCCGACCGTACTTCGGAGCCCTGGGAGGACGTGTGGTTCGAATGGCGGCGCGGCAGCGATGCCAGCTATC
TGGGAGCCACCATCGCTCCGGGCGTGGGCCAGTCCTCGGTACACCGGGCGGATTTCATCGACGCCCTAGT
AACTCACCTCCCAGAAGGTATCGCCCAATTCGGGAAGCGCGCCACCCAGGTCGAGCAGCAGGGTGGCGAA
GTGCAAGTGCTGTTCACCGACGGCACAGAGTACCGCTGCGACCTTCTGATCGGTGCCGACGGAATCAAGT
CAGCGCTCCGTAGCCATGTGCTGGAAGGTCAGGGGCTGGCCCCACAAGTGCCGCGATTCAGCGGCACCTG
TGCCTATCGGGGGATGGTCGACAGCCTGCATCTGCGAGAAGCCTATCGGGCCCATGGCATCGACGAGCAC
TTGGTGGACGTGCCGCAGATGTACCTAGGGCTCGACGGCCATATCCTCACCTTTCCAGTGAGGAATGGCG
GCATCATCAACGTGGTGGCTTTCATCTCCGACCGTAGCGAGCCGAAGCCGACCTGGCCTGCGGATGCCCC
TTGGGTGCGTGAGGCGAGCCAGCGCGAGATGCTCGATGCCTTCGCGGGTTGGGGGGATGCCGCGCGCGCC
CTGCTGGAGTGCATCCCGGCACCAACTCTCTGGGCACTGCATGACCTGGCGGAGCTGCCGGGCTACGTGC
ACGGTCGGGTCGTCCTGATCGGCGACGCAGCTCACGCCATGCTGCCGCACCAAGGTGCCGGTGCTGGCCA
AGGGCTTGAGGACGCCTACTTCCTCGCCCGCCTGTTGGGCGATACGCAGGCCGATGCCGGCAACCTCGCC
GAGCTGCTTGAAGCCTACGACGACCTGCGCCGCCCTCGTGCCTGTCGCGTGCAGCAAACCTCCTGGGAGA
CCGGCGAGTTATACGAGTTGCGCGACCCCGTCGTCGGTGCGAACGAGCAGCTGCTGGGGGAAAACCTGGC
GACCCGCTTCGACTGGCTGTGGAACCACGACCTCGACACTGACCTGGCCGAGGCCCGTGCGCGGCTGGGT
TGGGAGCATGGTGGCGGGGGTGTGCTACGTCAAGGGCTCGAGAATCGAATTCCCGCGGTGGATCTAGACC
CAGCTTTCTTGTACAAAGTGGTGATGGGGGATCCACTAGTTCTAGAGTCCTGCTTTAATGAGATATGCGA
GACGCCTATGATCGCATGATATTTGCTTTCAATTCTGTTGTGCACGTTGTAAAAAACCTGAGCATGTGTA
GCTCAGATCCTTACCGCCGGTTTCGGTTCATTCTAATGAATATATCACCCGTTACTATCGTATTTTTATG
AATAATATTCTCCGTTCAATTTACTGATTGTACCCTACTACTTATATGTACAATATTAAAATGAAAACAA
TATATTGTGCTGAATAGGTTTATAGCGACATCTATGATAGAGCGCCACAATAACAAACAATTGCGTTTTA
TTATTACAAATCCAATTTTAAAAAAAGCGGCAGAACCGGTCAAACCTAAAAGACTGATTACATAAATCTT
ATTCAAATTTCAAAAGTGCCCCAGGGGCTAGTATCTACGACACACCGAGCGGCGAACTAATAACGCTCAC
TGAAGGGAACTCCGGTTCCCCGCCGGCGCGCATGGGTGAGATTCCTTGAAGTTGAGTATTGGCCGTCCGC
TCTACCGAAAGTTACGGGCACCATTCAACCCGGTCCAGCACGGCGGCCGGGTAACCGACTTGCTGCCCCG
AGAATTATGCAGCATTTTTTTGGTGTATGTGGGCCCCAAATGAAGTGCAGGTCAAACCTTGACAGTGACG
ACAAATCGTTGGGCGGGTCCAGGGCGAATTTTGCGACAACATGTCGAGGCTCAGCAGGACCGGCATGCAA
GCTAGCTTACTAGTGATATTCTATAGTGTCACCTAAATCTGCGGCCGCCACCGCGGTGGAGCTCCAGCTT
TTGTTCCCTTTAGTGAGGGTTAATTGCGCGCTTGGCGTAATCATGGTCATAGCTGTTTCCTGTGTGAAAT
TGTTATCCGCTCACAATTCCACACAACATACGAGCCGGAAGCATAAAGTGTAAAGCCTGGGGTGCCTAAT
GAGTGAGCTAACTCACATTAATTGCGTTGCGCTCACTGCCCGCTTTCCAGTCGGGAAACCTGTCGTGCCA
GCTGCATTAATGAATCGGCCAACGCGCGGGGAGAGGCGGTTTGCGTATTGGGCGCTCTTCCGCTTCCTCG
CTCACTGACTCGCTGCGCTCGGTCGTTCGGCTGCGGCGAGCGGTATCAGCTCACTCAAAGGCGGTAATAC
GGTTATCCACAGAATCAGGGGATAACGCAGGAAAGAACATGAAGGCCTTGACAGGATATATTGGCGGGTA
AACTAAGTCGCTGTATGTGTTTGTTTGAGATCTCATGTGAGCAAAAGGCCAGCAAAAGGCCAGGAACCGT
AAAAAGGCCGCGTTGCTGGCGTTTTTCCATAGGCTCCGCCCCCCTGACGAGCATCACAAAAATCGACGCT
CAAGTCAGAGGTGGCGAAACCCGACAGGACTATAAAGATACCAGGCGTTTCCCCCTGGAAGCTCCCTCGT
GCGCTCTCCTGTTCCGACCCTGCCGCTTACCGGATACCTGTCCGCCTTTCTCCCTTCGGGAAGCGTGGCG
CTTTCTCATAGCTCACGCTGTAGGTATCTCAGTTCGGTGTAGGTCGTTCGCTCCAAGCTGGGCTGTGTGC
ACGAACCCCCCGTTCAGCCCGACCGCTGCGCCTTATCCGGTAACTATCGTCTTGAGTCCAACCCGGTAAG
ACACGACTTATCGCCACTGGCAGCAGCCACTGGTAACAGGATTAGCAGAGCGAGGTATGTAGGCGGTGCT
ACAGAGTTCTTGAAGTGGTGGCCTAACTACGGCTACACTAGAAGAACAGTATTTGGTATCTGCGCTCTGC
TGAAGCCAGTTACCTTCGGAAGAAGAGTTGGTAGCTCTTGATCCGGCAAACAAACCACCGCTGGTAGCGG
TGGTTTTTTTGTTTGCAAGCAGCAGATTACGCGCAGAAAAAAAGGATCTCAAGAAGATCCTTTGATCTTT
TCTACGGGGTCTGACGCTCAGTGGAACGAAAACTCACGTTAAGGGATTTTGGTCATGAGATTATCAAAAA
GGATCTTCACCTAGATCCTTTTAAATTAAAAATGAAGTTTTAAATCAATCTAAAGTATATATGTGTAACA
TTGGTCTAGTGATTATTTGCCGACTACCTTGGTGATCTCGCCTTTCACGTAGTGAACAAATTCTTCCAAC
TGATCTGCGCGCGAGGCCAAGCGATCTTCTTGTCCAAGATAAGCCTGCCTAGCTTCAAGTATGACGGGCT
GATACTGGGCCGGCAGGCGCTCCATTGCCCAGTCGGCAGCGACATCCTTCGGCGCGATTTTGCCGGTTAC
TGCGCTGTACCAAATGCGGGACAACGTAAGCACTACATTTCGCTCATCGCCAGCCCAGTCGGGCGGCGAG
TTCCATAGCGTTAAGGTTTCATTTAGCGCCTCAAATAGATCCTGTTCAGGAACCGGATCAAAGAGTTCCT
CCGCCGCTGGACCTACCAAGGCAACGCTATGTTCTCTTGCTTTTGTCAGCAAGATAGCCAGATCAATGTC
GATCGTGGCTGGCTCGAAGATACCTGCAAGAATGTCATTGCGCTGCCATTCTCCAAATTGCAGTTCGCGC
TTAGCTGGATAACGCCACGGAATGATGTCGTCGTGCACAACAATGGTGACTTCTACAGCGCGGAGAATCT
CGCTCTCTCCAGGGGAAGCCGAAGTTTCCAAAAGGTCGTTGATCAAAGCTCGCCGCGTTGTTTCATCAAG
CCTTACGGTCACCGTAACCAGCAAATCAATATCACTGTGTGGCTTCAGGCCGCCATCCACTGCGGAGCCG
TACAAATGTACGGCCAGCAACGTCGGTTCGAGATGGCGCTCGATGACGCCAACTACCTCTGATAGTTGAG
TCGATACTTCGGCGATCACCGCTTCCCTCATAACACCCCTTGTATTACTGTTTATGTAAGCAGACAGTTT
TATTGTTCATGATGATATATTTTTATCTTGTGCAATGTAACATCAGAGATTTTGAGACACAACGTGGCTT
TGTTGAATAAATCGAACTTTTGCTGAGTTGAAGGATCAGATCACGCATCTTCCCGACAACGCAGACCGTT
CCGTGGCAAAGCAAAAGTTCAAAATCACCAACTGGTCCACCTACAACAAAGCTCTCATCAACCGTGGCTC
CCTCACTTTCTGGCTGGATGATGGGGCGATTCAGGCGATCCCCATCCAACAGCCCGCCGTCGAGCGGGCT
