>Addgene plasmid #65858 | MT363 | addgene partial sequence | sequence record 123135 | 35S-promoter 5'-CTATCCTTCGCAAGACCCTTC-3'
GGAAGTTCATTTCATTTGGAGAGAACACGGGGGACGAGCTCGCCCATCACAAGTTTGTACAAAAAAGCAG
GCTTTCGGGCCCCCCCTCGAGGTCGACGGTATCGATAAGCTTGATATCGAATTCCTGCAGCCCGGGGGAT
CCACTAGTGATTGAATTCATGAAAAACAATAAACTTGGCTTGCGCATCGGTATCGTCGGCGGCGGAATTT
CCGGCGTTGCCTTAGCACTGGAACTCTGCCGCTACTCCCATATCCAGGTACAGCTGTTCGAGGCTGCGCC
GGCTTTCGGTGAGGTCGGTGCCGGCGTGTCCTTTGGCCCCAACGCGGTGCGCGCCATTGTCGGCCTGGGC
TTGGGCGAGGCCTACCTGCAGGTTGCCGACCGTACTTCGGAGCCCTGGGAGGACGTGTGGTTCGAATGGC
GGCGCGGCAGCGATGCCAGCTATCTGGGAGCCACCATCGCTCCGGGCGTGGGCCAGTCCTCGGTACACCG
GGCGGATTTCATCGACGCCCTAGTAACTCACCTCCCAGAAGGTATCGCCCAATTCGGGAAGCGCGCCACC
CAGGTCGAGCAGCAGGGTGGCGAAGTGCAAGTGCTGTTCACCGACGGCACAGAGTACCGCTGCGACCTTC
TGATCGGTGCCGACGGAATCAAGTCAGCGCTCCGTAGCCATGTGCTGGAAGGTCAGGGGCTGGCCCCACA
AGTGCCGCGATTCAGCGGCACCTGTGCCTATCGGGGGATGGTCGACAGCCTGCATCTGCGAGAAGCCTAT
CGGGCCCATGGCATCGACGAGCACTTGGTGGACGTGCCGCAGATGTACCTAGGGCTCGACGGCCATATCC
TCACCTTTCCAGTGAGGAATGGCGGCATCATCAACGTGGTGGCTTTCATCTCCGACCGTAGCGAGCCGAA
GCCGACCTGGCCTGCGGATGCCCCTTGGGTGCGTGAGGCGAGCCA
