>Addgene plasmid #65858 | MT363 | addgene partial sequence | sequence record 123136 | OCSterm-R 5'-GGCGGTAAGGATCTGAGCTA-3'
ACGTGCACAACAGAATTGAAAGCAAATATCATGCGATCATAGGCGTCTCGCATATCTCATTAAAGCAGGA
CTCTAGAACTAGTGGATCCCCCATCACCACTTTGTACAAGAAAGCTGGGTCTAGATCCACCGCGGGAATT
CGATTCTCGAGCCCTTGACGTAGCACACCCCCGCCACCATGCTCCCAACCCAGCCGCGCACGGGCCTCGG
CCAGGTCAGTGTCGAGGTCGTGGTTCCACAGCCAGTCGAAGCGGGTCGCCAGGTTTTCCCCCAGCAGCTG
CTCGTTCGCACCGACGACGGGGTCGCGCAACTCGTATAACTCGCCGGTCTCCCAGGAGGTTTGCTGCACG
CGACAGGCACGAGGGCGGCGCAGGTCGTCGTAGGCTTCAAGCAGCTCGGCGAGGTTGCCGGCATCGGCCT
GCGTATCGCCCAACAGGCGGGCGAGGAAGTAGGCGTCCTCAAGCCCTTGGCCAGCACCGGCACCTTGGTG
CGGCAGCATGGCGTGAGCTGCGTCGCCGATCAGGACGACCCGACCGTGCACGTAGCCCGGCAGCTCCGCC
AGGTCATGCAGTGCCCAGAGAGTTGGTGCCGGGATGCACTCCAGCAGGGCGCGCGCGGCATCCCCCCAAC
CCGCGAAGGCATCGAGCATCTCGCGCTGGCTCGCCTCACGCACCCAAGGGGCATCCGCAGGCCAGGTCGG
CTTCGGCTCGCTACGGTCGGAGATGAAAGCCACCACGTTGATGATGCCGCCATTCCTCACTGGAAAGGTG
AGGATATGGCCGTCGAGCCCTAGGTACATCTGCGGCACGTCCACCAAGTGCTCGTCGATGCCATGGGCCC
GATAGGCTTCTCGCAGATGCAGGCTGTCGACCATCCCCCGATAGGCACAGGTGCCGCTGAATCGCGGCAC
TTGTGGGGCCAGCCCCTGACCTTCCAGCACATGGCTACGGAGCGCTGACTTGATTCCGTCGGCACCGATC
AGAAGGTCGCAGCGGTACTCTGTGCCGTCGGTGAACAGCACTTGCACTTCGCCACCCTGCTGCTCGACCT
GGGTGGCGCGCTTCCCGAATTGG
